Addgene plasmid #181998: pcDNA5/FRT/TO_H2B-STf
Purpose: CMV overexpression of SNAP-tag fast fusion to H2B for nuclear localization in mammalian cell lines
Depositing lab: Kai Johnsson. Depositing organization: Max Planck Institute for Medical Research. Publication: Live-Cell Fluorescence Lifetime Multiplexing Using Synthetic Fluorescent Probes. Frei MS, Koch B, Hiblot J, Johnsson K. ACS Chem Biol. 2022 Jun 17;17(6):1321-1327. doi: 10.1021/acschembio.2c00041. Epub 2022 May 18. PubMed 35584304.
Backbone
  Vector backbone: pcDNA5/FRT/TO
  Backbone size w/o insert (bp): 5100
  Vector type: Mammalian Expression
  Selectable markers: Hygromycin
Growth in bacteria
  Bacterial resistance: Ampicillin, 100 μg/mL
  Growth temperature: 37°C
  Growth strain: DH5alpha
  Copy number: High Copy
Gene/Insert
  Gene/Insert name: H2B-STf
  Species: H. sapiens (human), Synthetic
  Insert size (bp): 1000
  Mutation: Fast mutation on SNAP-tag E30R
  Promoter: CMV
  Cloning method: Gibson Cloning
Terms and licenses: Academic/Nonprofit Terms; Industry Terms: Not Available to Industry
How to cite: pcDNA5/FRT/TO_H2B-STf was a gift from Kai Johnsson (Addgene plasmid # 181998 ; http://n2t.net/addgene:181998 ; RRID:Addgene_181998)
