[The description below was written by a language model from this plasmid's Addgene catalogue record and pLannotate feature annotations shown in this document.]
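Description:
pcDNA5/FRT/TO_H2B-STf is a mammalian expression plasmid of about 6.1 kb built on the pcDNA5/FRT/TO backbone. It is propagated in E. coli through a high-copy ColE1/pUC-type origin and selected with ampicillin via the β-lactamase gene. The payload, inserted by Gibson cloning, is a single open reading frame in which human histone H2B (HIST1H2BJ) is fused at its C-terminus to SNAP-tag fast (STf). The annotation software labels the SNAP-tag portion as an MGMT fragment, because SNAP-tag is an engineered derivative of human O6-alkylguanine-DNA alkyltransferase. The record notes an E30R substitution as the "fast" mutation.

Expression is driven by the CMV immediate-early enhancer and promoter and terminated by the bGH polyadenylation signal. The short hits annotated as PLtetO-1 and TRE3GV fragments directly downstream of the promoter correspond to the tet operator sites of the "TO" backbone. With these sites, transcription is constitutive in ordinary cells but repressible and tetracycline/doxycycline-inducible in lines that express the Tet repressor. Downstream lies an FRT site directly preceding a hygromycin resistance coding sequence with an SV40 poly(A) signal. No promoter is annotated immediately upstream of this gene, which fits the backbone's design: Flp-mediated integration into a genomic FRT landing site supplies the elements needed for hygromycin resistance, allowing selection of isogenic stable lines.

The H2B moiety targets the fusion to chromatin, giving nuclear localization, and the SNAP-tag reacts covalently with benzylguanine-type synthetic fluorophore substrates. According to the record, the construct is used for overexpressing a nuclear-localized self-labelling tag in mammalian cell lines. The associated work concerns live-cell fluorescence lifetime multiplexing with synthetic probes.
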