Features (pLannotate 1.2.2; 22 found; start..end, strand, type, name):
     28..80      -  misc_feature   bom (fragment): basis of mobility region from pBR322
    235..614     +  enhancer       CMV enhancer: human cytomegalovirus immediate early enhancer
    615..818     +  promoter       CMV promoter: human cytomegalovirus (CMV) immediate early promoter
    820..839     +  promoter       PLtetO-1 promoter (fragment): modified phage lambda PL promoter with tet operator sites (Lutz and Bujard, 1997)
    841..860     +  promoter       PLtetO-1 promoter (fragment): modified phage lambda PL promoter with tet operator sites (Lutz and Bujard, 1997)
    868..901     +  promoter       TRE3GV promoter (fragment): 3rd-generation Tet-responsive promoter that can be activated by binding of Tet-On® 3G, optimized for retroviral and lentiviral vectors
   1043..1420    +  CDS            H2B: human histone H2B; HIST1H2BJ
   1427..1969    +  CDS            MGMT (fragment): MGMT_HUMAN - Experimental evidence at protein level: Swiss-Prot protein existence level 1. Involved in the cellular defense against the biological effects of O6-methylguanine (O6-MeG) and O4-methylthymine (O4-MeT) in DNA. Repairs the methylated nucleobase in DNA by stoichiometrically transferring the methyl group to a cysteine residue in the enzyme. This is a suicide reaction: the enzyme is irreversibly inactivated. From Homo sapiens (Human).
   2019..2243    +  polyA_signal   bGH poly(A) signal: bovine growth hormone polyadenylation signal
   2247..2268    +  promoter       SV40 promoter (fragment): SV40 enhancer and early promoter
   2289..2522    +  rep_origin     f1 ori (fragment) (sequence partly withheld): f1 bacteriophage origin of replication; arrow indicates direction of (+) strand synthesis
   2527..2574    +  protein_bind   FRT: FLP-mediated recombination occurs in the 8-bp core sequence TCTAGAAA (Turan and Bode, 2011). FLP recombinase from the Saccharomyces cerevisiae 2μ plasmid
   2582..3604    +  CDS            HygR: aminoglycoside phosphotransferase from E. coli; aph(4)-Ia; confers resistance to hygromycin
   3614..3739    +  CDS            ble (fragment): BLE_KLEPN - Experimental evidence at protein level: Swiss-Prot protein existence level 1. Binding protein with a strong affinity to the bleomycin family of antibiotics. Binds to CL990; an antimitotic-antibiotic compound. From Klebsiella pneumoniae.
   3734..3855    +  polyA_signal   SV40 poly(A) signal: SV40 polyadenylation signal
   3928..3944    -  protein_bind   lac operator: The lac repressor binds to the lac operator to inhibit transcription in E. coli. This inhibition can be relieved by adding lactose or isopropyl-β-D-thiogalactopyranoside (IPTG). lac repressor encoded by lacI
   3952..3982    -  promoter       lac promoter: promoter for the E. coli lac operon
   3997..4018    -  protein_bind   CAP binding site: CAP binding activates transcription in the presence of cAMP. E. coli catabolite activator protein
   4031..4123    -  CDS            lacI (fragment): lac repressor; lacI; The lac repressor binds to the lac operator to inhibit transcription in E. coli. This inhibition can be relieved by adding lactose or isopropyl-β-D-thiogalactopyranoside (IPTG).
   4306..4894    -  rep_origin     ori: high-copy-number ColE1/pMB1/pBR322/pUC origin of replication
   5065..5925    -  CDS            AmpR: β-lactamase; bla; confers resistance to ampicillin, carbenicillin, and related antibiotics
   5926..6030    -  promoter       AmpR promoter: bla
>Addgene plasmid #181998 | pcDNA5/FRT/TO_H2B-STf | addgene full sequence | sequence record 355922 | Addgene NGS Result
GACGGATCGGGAGATCTCCCGATCCCCTATGGTGCACTCTCAGTACAATCTGCTCTGATGCCGCATAGTT
AAGCCAGTATCTGCTCCCTGCTTGTGTGTTGGAGGTCGCTGAGTAGTGCGCGAGCAAAATTTAAGCTACA
ACAAGGCAAGGCTTGACCGACAATTGCATGAAGAATCTGCTTAGGGTTAGGCGTTTTGCGCTGCTTCGCG
ATGTACGGGCCAGATATACGCGTTGACATTGATTATTGACTAGTTATTAATAGTAATCAATTACGGGGTC
ATTAGTTCATAGCCCATATATGGAGTTCCGCGTTACATAACTTACGGTAAATGGCCCGCCTGGCTGACCG
CCCAACGACCCCCGCCCATTGACGTCAATAATGACGTATGTTCCCATAGTAACGCCAATAGGGACTTTCC
ATTGACGTCAATGGGTGGAGTATTTACGGTAAACTGCCCACTTGGCAGTACATCAAGTGTATCATATGCC
AAGTACGCCCCCTATTGACGTCAATGACGGTAAATGGCCCGCCTGGCATTATGCCCAGTACATGACCTTA
TGGGACTTTCCTACTTGGCAGTACATCTACGTATTAGTCATCGCTATTACCATGGTGATGCGGTTTTGGC
AGTACATCAATGGGCGTGGATAGCGGTTTGACTCACGGGGATTTCCAAGTCTCCACCCCATTGACGTCAA
TGGGAGTTTGTTTTGGCACCAAAATCAACGGGACTTTCCAAAATGTCGTAACAACTCCGCCCCATTGACG
CAAATGGGCGGTAGGCGTGTACGGTGGGAGGTCTATATAAGCAGAGCTCTCCCTATCAGTGATAGAGATC
TCCCTATCAGTGATAGAGATCGTCGACGAGCTCGTTTAGTGAACCGTCAGATCGCCTGGAGACGCCATCC
ACGCTGTTTTGACCTCCATAGAAGACACCGGGACCGATCCAGCCTCCGGACTCTAGCGTTTAAACTTAAG
CTTGGTACCGAGCTCGGATCCACTAGTCCAGTGTGGTGGAATTCTGCAGATATCCAGCAACCATGCCAGA
GCCAGCGAAGTCTGCTCCCGCCCCGAAAAAGGGCTCCAAGAAGGCGGTGACTAAGGCGCAGAAGAAAGGC
GGCAAGAAGCGCAAGCGCAGCCGCAAGGAGAGCTATTCCATCTATGTGTACAAGGTTCTGAAGCAGGTCC
ACCCTGACACCGGCATTTCGTCCAAGGCCATGGGCATCATGAATTCGTTTGTGAACGACATTTTCGAGCG
CATCGCAGGTGAGGCTTCCCGCCTGGCGCATTACAACAAGCGCTCGACCATCACCTCCAGGGAGATCCAG
ACGGCCGTGCGCCTGCTGCTGCCTGGGGAGTTGGCCAAGCACGCCGTGTCCGAGGGTACTAAGGCCATCA
CCAAGTACACCAGCGCTAAGGGTGGCGATAAAGACTGCGAAATGAAACGCACTACCCTGGACAGCCCGCT
GGGTAAACTGGAACTGAGCGGTTGCGAGCAGGGCCTGCACCGCATCATTTTCCTGGGCAAAGGTACGAGC
GCTGCGGATGCGGTCGAAGTACCGGCTCCGGCTGCGGTTCTGGGTGGCCCGGAGCCGCTGATGCAGGCTA
CCGCATGGCTGAACGCATATTTTCACCAGCCAGAGGCGATTGAAGAGTTCCCTGTACCGGCCCTGCATCA
CCCGGTATTTCAGCAGGAATCCTTTACCCGTCAGGTACTGTGGAAACTGCTGAAAGTAGTGAAATTCGGC
GAGGTGATCTCCTATTCCCATCTGGCGGCGCTGGCTGGCAACCCAGCGGCAACTGCGGCGGTGAAAACCG
CTCTGTCTGGTAATCCGGTGCCAATTCTGATCCCGTGCCACCGTGTGGTTCAGGGCGACCTGGACGTAGG
TGGCTACGAAGGCGGCCTGGCTGTGAAAGAATGGCTGCTGGCGCACGAAGGTCACCGTCTGGGTAAACCA
GGCCTGGGCTAACCGCTCGAGTCTAGAGGGCCCGTTTAAACCCGCTGATCAGCCTCGACTGTGCCTTCTA
GTTGCCAGCCATCTGTTGTTTGCCCCTCCCCCGTGCCTTCCTTGACCCTGGAAGGTGCCACTCCCACTGT
CCTTTCCTAATAAAATGAGGAAATTGCATCGCATTGTCTGAGTAGGTGTCATTCTATTCTGGGGGGTGGG
GTGGGGCAGGACAGCAAGGGGGAGGATTGGGAAGACAATAGCAGGCATGCTGGGGATGCGGTGGGCTCTA
TGGCTTCTGAGGCGGAAAGAACCAGCTGGGGCTCTAGGGGGTATCCCC
[124 nt withheld, positions 2289-2412]
C
[91 nt withheld, positions 2414-2504]
AGGGTGATGGTTCACGTACCTAGAAGTTCCTATTCCGAAGTTCCTATTCTCTAGAAAGTATAGGAACTTC
CTTGGCCAAAAAGCCTGAACTCACCGCGACGTCTGTCGAGAAGTTTCTGATCGAAAAGTTCGACAGCGTC
TCCGACCTGATGCAGCTCTCGGAGGGCGAAGAATCTCGTGCTTTCAGCTTCGATGTAGGAGGGCGTGGAT
ATGTCCTGCGGGTAAATAGCTGCGCCGATGGTTTCTACAAAGATCGTTATGTTTATCGGCACTTTGCATC
GGCCGCGCTCCCGATTCCGGAAGTGCTTGACATTGGGGAATTCAGCGAGAGCCTGACCTATTGCATCTCC
CGCCGTGCACAGGGTGTCACGTTGCAAGACCTGCCTGAAACCGAACTGCCCGCTGTTCTGCAGCCGGTCG
CGGAGGCCATGGATGCGATCGCTGCGGCCGATCTTAGCCAGACGAGCGGGTTCGGCCCATTCGGACCGCA
AGGAATCGGTCAATACACTACATGGCGTGATTTCATATGCGCGATTGCTGATCCCCATGTGTATCACTGG
CAAACTGTGATGGACGACACCGTCAGTGCGTCCGTCGCGCAGGCTCTCGATGAGCTGATGCTTTGGGCCG
AGGACTGCCCCGAAGTCCGGCACCTCGTGCACGCGGATTTCGGCTCCAACAATGTCCTGACGGACAATGG
CCGCATAACAGCGGTCATTGACTGGAGCGAGGCGATGTTCGGGGATTCCCAATACGAGGTCGCCAACATC
TTCTTCTGGAGGCCGTGGTTGGCTTGTATGGAGCAGCAGACGCGCTACTTCGAGCGGAGGCATCCGGAGC
TTGCAGGATCGCCGCGGCTCCGGGCGTATATGCTCCGCATTGGTCTTGACCAACTCTATCAGAGCTTGGT
TGACGGCAATTTCGATGATGCAGCTTGGGCGCAGGGTCGATGCGACGCAATCGTCCGATCCGGAGCCGGG
ACTGTCGGGCGTACACAAATCGCCCGCAGAAGCGCGGCCGTCTGGACCGATGGCTGTGTAGAAGTACTCG
CCGATAGTGGAAACCGACGCCCCAGCACTCGTCCGAGGGCAAAGGAATAGCACGTACTACGAGATTTCGA
TTCCACCGCCGCCTTCTATGAAAGGTTGGGCTTCGGAATCGTTTTCCGGGACGCCGGCTGGATGATCCTC
CAGCGCGGGGATCTCATGCTGGAGTTCTTCGCCCACCCCAACTTGTTTATTGCAGCTTATAATGGTTACA
AATAAAGCAATAGCATCACAAATTTCACAAATAAAGCATTTTTTTCACTGCATTCTAGTTGTGGTTTGTC
CAAACTCATCAATGTATCTTATCATGTCTGTATACCGTCGACCTCTAGCTAGAGCTTGGCGTAATCATGG
TCATAGCTGTTTCCTGTGTGAAATTGTTATCCGCTCACAATTCCACACAACATACGAGCCGGAAGCATAA
AGTGTAAAGCCTGGGGTGCCTAATGAGTGAGCTAACTCACATTAATTGCGTTGCGCTCACTGCCCGCTTT
CCAGTCGGGAAACCTGTCGTGCCAGCTGCATTAATGAATCGGCCAACGCGCGGGGAGAGGCGGTTTGCGT
ATTGGGCGCTCTTCCGCTTCCTCGCTCACTGACTCGCTGCGCTCGGTCGTTCGGCTGCGGCGAGCGGTAT
CAGCTCACTCAAAGGCGGTAATACGGTTATCCACAGAATCAGGGGATAACGCAGGAAAGAACATGTGAGC
AAAAGGCCAGCAAAAGGCCAGGAACCGTAAAAAGGCCGCGTTGCTGGCGTTTTTCCATAGGCTCCGCCCC
CCTGACGAGCATCACAAAAATCGACGCTCAAGTCAGAGGTGGCGAAACCCGACAGGACTATAAAGATACC
AGGCGTTTCCCCCTGGAAGCTCCCTCGTGCGCTCTCCTGTTCCGACCCTGCCGCTTACCGGATACCTGTC
CGCCTTTCTCCCTTCGGGAAGCGTGGCGCTTTCTCATAGCTCACGCTGTAGGTATCTCAGTTCGGTGTAG
GTCGTTCGCTCCAAGCTGGGCTGTGTGCACGAACCCCCCGTTCAGCCCGACCGCTGCGCCTTATCCGGTA
ACTATCGTCTTGAGTCCAACCCGGTAAGACACGACTTATCGCCACTGGCAGCAGCCACTGGTAACAGGAT
TAGCAGAGCGAGGTATGTAGGCGGTGCTACAGAGTTCTTGAAGTGGTGGCCTAACTACGGCTACACTAGA
AGAACAGTATTTGGTATCTGCGCTCTGCTGAAGCCAGTTACCTTCGGAAAAAGAGTTGGTAGCTCTTGAT
CCGGCAAACAAACCACCGCTGGTAGCGGTGGTTTTTTTGTTTGCAAGCAGCAGATTACGCGCAGAAAAAA
AGGATCTCAAGAAGATCCTTTGATCTTTTCTACGGGGTCTGACGCTCAGTGGAACGAAAACTCACGTTAA
GGGATTTTGGTCATGAGATTATCAAAAAGGATCTTCACCTAGATCCTTTTAAATTAAAAATGAAGTTTTA
AATCAATCTAAAGTATATATGAGTAAACTTGGTCTGACAGTTACCAATGCTTAATCAGTGAGGCACCTAT
CTCAGCGATCTGTCTATTTCGTTCATCCATAGTTGCCTGACTCCCCGTCGTGTAGATAACTACGATACGG
GAGGGCTTACCATCTGGCCCCAGTGCTGCAATGATACCGCGAGACCCACGCTCACCGGCTCCAGATTTAT
CAGCAATAAACCAGCCAGCCGGAAGGGCCGAGCGCAGAAGTGGTCCTGCAACTTTATCCGCCTCCATCCA
GTCTATTAATTGTTGCCGGGAAGCTAGAGTAAGTAGTTCGCCAGTTAATAGTTTGCGCAACGTTGTTGCC
ATTGCTACAGGCATCGTGGTGTCACGCTCGTCGTTTGGTATGGCTTCATTCAGCTCCGGTTCCCAACGAT
CAAGGCGAGTTACATGATCCCCCATGTTGTGCAAAAAAGCGGTTAGCTCCTTCGGTCCTCCGATCGTTGT
CAGAAGTAAGTTGGCCGCAGTGTTATCACTCATGGTTATGGCAGCACTGCATAATTCTCTTACTGTCATG
CCATCCGTAAGATGCTTTTCTGTGACTGGTGAGTACTCAACCAAGTCATTCTGAGAATAGTGTATGCGGC
GACCGAGTTGCTCTTGCCCGGCGTCAATACGGGATAATACCGCGCCACATAGCAGAACTTTAAAAGTGCT
CATCATTGGAAAACGTTCTTCGGGGCGAAAACTCTCAAGGATCTTACCGCTGTTGAGATCCAGTTCGATG
TAACCCACTCGTGCACCCAACTGATCTTCAGCATCTTTTACTTTCACCAGCGTTTCTGGGTGAGCAAAAA
CAGGAAGGCAAAATGCCGCAAAAAAGGGAATAAGGGCGACACGGAAATGTTGAATACTCATACTCTTCCT
TTTTCAATATTATTGAAGCATTTATCAGGGTTATTGTCTCATGAGCGGATACATATTTGAATGTATTTAG
AAAAATAAACAAATAGGGGTTCCGCGCACATTTCCCCGAAAAGTGCCACCTGACGTC
